Addgene plasmid #240037: pBIG1A-eIF3klef
Purpose: Human eIF3k, eIF3l, eIF3e and eIF3e subunits for further cloning or expression in insect cells for purification
Depositing lab: Venki Ramakrishnan. Depositing organization: MRC Laboratory of Molecular Biology. Publication: Purification and characterization of recombinant human translation initiation factor eIF3. Diaz-Lopez I, Gordiyenko Y, Zuber PK, Li X, Ramakrishnan V. Protein Sci. 2026 Jan;35(1):e70388. doi: 10.1002/pro.70388. PubMed 41432235.
Backbone
  Vector backbone: pBIG1x
  Vector type: Insect Expression
Growth in bacteria
  Bacterial resistance: Gentamicin, 10 μg/mL
  Growth temperature: 37°C
  Growth strain: DH5alpha
  Copy number: High Copy
Gene/Insert
  Gene/Insert name: eIF3k,l, e, f
  Species: H. sapiens (human)
  Mutation: WT
  Promoter: Polyhedrin
  Cloning method: Gibson Cloning
Terms and licenses: Academic/Nonprofit Terms; Industry Terms: Not Available to Industry
How to cite: pBIG1A-eIF3klef was a gift from Venki Ramakrishnan (Addgene plasmid # 240037 ; http://n2t.net/addgene:240037 ; RRID:Addgene_240037)
