[The description below was written by a language model from this plasmid's Addgene catalogue record and pLannotate feature annotations shown in this document.]
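Description:
pBIG1A-eIF3klef is a multigene insect-cell expression plasmid built on the pBIG1x backbone (biGBac-style assembly vector) that carries four wild-type human translation initiation factor 3 subunits: eIF3k, eIF3l, eIF3e and eIF3f. The catalogue purpose line lists eIF3e twice, but the insert name and the annotated sequence both indicate that the fourth subunit is eIF3f. The 9.7 kb plasmid replicates in E. coli from a high-copy ColE1/pUC-type origin and is selected with gentamicin through the aacC1 acetyltransferase gene, which is driven by a class 1 integron Pc promoter.

The payload consists of four tandem, same-orientation expression cassettes joined by Gibson assembly. Each contains a baculovirus polyhedrin promoter, one eIF3 coding sequence (in the order K, L, E, F) and an SV40 polyadenylation signal. The short "large T antigen" and "SET1" fragments annotated after each gene recur identically in every cassette. They are most likely homology hits within the terminator and linker regions rather than functional tags, and no affinity tags are annotated on the subunits. Tn7L and Tn7R ends are present, as needed for Tn7 transposition into a bacmid to generate recombinant baculovirus, giving very late, high-level co-expression of all four proteins in infected insect cells. A loxP site and an HSV TK poly(A) signal sit upstream of the first cassette, with loxP offering a route for Cre-mediated plasmid fusion.

According to the record, the plasmid is intended either for direct co-expression and purification of this eIF3 subcomplex from insect cells or as an intermediate for further cloning into larger assemblies for producing recombinant human eIF3.
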