Features (pLannotate 1.2.2; 27 found; start..end, strand, type, name):
    110..138     -  promoter       Pc promoter: intI1 (promoter lies within the coding sequence); class 1 integron promoter
    209..242     +  protein_bind   loxP: Cre-mediated recombination occurs in the 8-bp core sequence (GCATACAT). Cre recombinase
    332..380     +  polyA_signal   HSV TK poly(A) signal: herpes simplex virus thymidine kinase polyadenylation signal (Cole and Stacy, 1985)
    475..566     +  promoter       polyhedrin promoter: polh from Autographa californica; promoter for the baculovirus polyhedrin gene
    620..1273    +  CDS            EIF3K: EIF3K_HUMAN - Also known as EIF3S12 From Homo sapiens (Human).
   1327..1410    +  CDS            large T antigen (fragment): large T antigen from SV40 (simian virus 40)
   1433..1567    +  polyA_signal   SV40 poly(A) signal: SV40 polyadenylation signal
   1596..1645    +  CDS            SET1 (fragment): solubility-enhancement tag derived from T7 phage gene 10B
   1723..1814    +  promoter       polyhedrin promoter: polh from Autographa californica; promoter for the baculovirus polyhedrin gene
   1868..3559    +  CDS            EIF3L: EIF3L_HUMAN - Also known as EIF3EIP From Homo sapiens (Human).
   3613..3696    +  CDS            large T antigen (fragment): large T antigen from SV40 (simian virus 40)
   3719..3853    +  polyA_signal   SV40 poly(A) signal: SV40 polyadenylation signal
   3882..3931    +  CDS            SET1 (fragment): solubility-enhancement tag derived from T7 phage gene 10B
   4009..4100    +  promoter       polyhedrin promoter: polh from Autographa californica; promoter for the baculovirus polyhedrin gene
   4154..5488    +  CDS            EIF3E: EIF3E_HUMAN - Also known as EIF3S6 From Homo sapiens (Human).
   5542..5625    +  CDS            large T antigen (fragment): large T antigen from SV40 (simian virus 40)
   5648..5782    +  polyA_signal   SV40 poly(A) signal: SV40 polyadenylation signal
   5811..5860    +  CDS            SET1 (fragment): solubility-enhancement tag derived from T7 phage gene 10B
   5938..6029    +  promoter       polyhedrin promoter: polh from Autographa californica; promoter for the baculovirus polyhedrin gene
   6083..7153    +  CDS            EIF3F: EIF3F_HUMAN - Also known as EIF3S5 From Homo sapiens (Human).
   7207..7290    +  CDS            large T antigen (fragment): large T antigen from SV40 (simian virus 40)
   7313..7447    +  polyA_signal   SV40 poly(A) signal: SV40 polyadenylation signal
   7476..7525    +  CDS            SET1 (fragment): solubility-enhancement tag derived from T7 phage gene 10B
   7761..7926    -  mobile_element Tn7L: mini-Tn7 element (left end of the Tn7 transposon) Tn7
   8116..8704    +  rep_origin     ori: high-copy-number ColE1/pMB1/pBR322/pUC origin of replication
   8839..9062    -  mobile_element Tn7R: mini-Tn7 element (right end of the Tn7 transposon) Tn7
   9129..9662    -  CDS            GmR: gentamycin acetyltransferase; aacC1; confers resistance to gentamycin
>Addgene plasmid #240037 | pBIG1A-eIF3klef | addgene full sequence | sequence record 494594 | Addgene NGS Result
AAAAAAACAGTCATAACAAGCCATGAAAACCGCCACTGCGCCGTTACCACCGCTGCGTTCGGTCAAGGTT
CTGGACCAGTTGCGTGAGCGCATACGCTACTTGCATTACAGTTTACGAACCGAACAGGCTTATGTCAACT
GGGTTCGTGCCTTCATCCGTTTCCACGGTGTGCGTCACCCGGCAACCTTGGGCAGCAGCGAAGTCGCCAT
AACTTCGTATAGCATACATTATACGAAGTTATCTGGGTTTAAACGCTCTATGGTCTAAAGTTTTTATCGA
GGCTAACTGAAACACGGAAGGAGACAATACCGGAAGGAACCCGCGCTATGACGGCAATAAAAAGACAGAA
TAAAACGCACGGGTGTTGGGTCGTTTGTTCATAAACGCGGGGTTCGGTCCCAGGGCTGGCACTCTGTCAA
GTGAACGCTCTATGGTCTAAAGATTTAAATCGACCTACTCCGGAATATTAATAGATCATGGAGATAATTA
AAATGATAACCATCTCGCAAATAAATAAGTATTTTACTGTTTTCGTAACAGTTTTGTAATAAAAAAACCT
ATAAATATTCCGGATTATTCATACCGTCCCACCATCGGGCGCGGATCCCTCGAGTCAACATGGCTATGTT
TGAGCAAATGAGAGCCAATGTTGGAAAGCTGCTGAAGGGCATTGACAGGTACAATCCCGAGAATCTGGCC
ACTCTCGAACGCTATGTGGAAACACAAGCCAAGGAGAATGCTTACGACCTGGAGGCTAATCTGGCTGTGC
TGAAACTCTACCAATTCAACCCTGCATTCTTTCAGACAACCGTGACTGCTCAGATCCTCCTGAAAGCCCT
GACAAACCTGCCTCACACCGACTTCACTCTCTGCAAGTGCATGATCGACCAAGCCCACCAAGAAGAAAGG
CCAATCAGACAAATCCTCTACCTGGGTGATCTCCTCGAAACATGCCATTTCCAGGCCTTCTGGCAAGCCC
TGGACGAGAACATGGATCTCCTCGAAGGTATCACTGGCTTCGAAGATAGCGTGCGCAAGTTCATCTGCCA
TGTGGTGGGAATCACCTACCAGCACATCGACCGCTGGCTGCTGGCTGAAATGCTGGGAGATCTGAGCGAT
TCCCAGCTCAAGGTGTGGATGTCCAAGTACGGATGGTCCGCTGATGAGAGCGGTCAGATCTTCATCTGTA
GCCAAGAAGAGTCTATCAAACCAAAGAACATCGTCGAGAAGATTGATTTCGATAGCGTGTCTTCCATCAT
GGCTTCCAGCCAGTAAGGTACCTCTAGAGCCTGCAGTCTCGACAAGCTTGTCGAGAAGTACTAGAGGATC
ATAATCAGCCATACCACATTTGTAGAGGTTTTACTTGCTTTAAAAAACCTCCCACACCTCCCCCTGAACC
TGAAACATAAAATGAATGCAATTGTTGTTGTTAACTTGTTTATTGCAGCTTATAATGGTTACAAATAAAG
CAATAGCATCACAAATTTCACAAATAAAGCATTTTTTTCACTGCATTCTAGTTGTGGTTTGTCCAAACTC
ATCAATGTATCTTATCATGTCTGGATCTGATCACTGCTTGAGCCTAGAAGATCCGGCTGCTAACAAAGCC
CGAAAGGAAGCTGAGTTGGCTGCTGCCACCGCTGAGCAATAACTATCATAACCATTTAAATAAACTGGAT
ACTATTGCACGTTTAAATCGACCTACTCCGGAATATTAATAGATCATGGAGATAATTAAAATGATAACCA
TCTCGCAAATAAATAAGTATTTTACTGTTTTCGTAACAGTTTTGTAATAAAAAAACCTATAAATATTCCG
GATTATTCATACCGTCCCACCATCGGGCGCGGATCCCTCGAGTCAACATGTCCTATCCTGCCGATGACTA
TGAATCTGAGGCTGCTTATGATCCATACGCCTACCCTTCTGATTACGACATGCACACAGGCGACCCTAAA
CAAGATCTGGCATACGAGAGACAATACGAACAGCAAACCTACCAAGTGATCCCAGAGGTGATCAAGAACT
TCATTCAATACTTCCATAAGACCGTGTCCGACCTCATCGACCAGAAGGTCTATGAGCTGCAGGCAAGCAG
AGTGTCTTCCGACGTCATTGACCAGAAGGTGTATGAGATCCAGGACATCTATGAGAACAGCTGGACCAAA
CTGACTGAAAGATTCTTCAAGAACACTCCCTGGCCTGAGGCTGAAGCTATCGCTCCACAGGTGGGAAATG
ATGCCGTGTTCCTGATTCTGTACAAGGAACTGTACTACAGACATATCTACGCTAAGGTTTCTGGAGGACC
CTCCCTGGAACAAAGATTTGAGAGCTACTACAACTACTGCAATCTGTTCAACTACATTCTGAATGCCGAT
GGACCTGCACCTCTGGAACTGCCCAACCAGTGGCTCTGGGACATCATTGATGAGTTCATCTATCAGTTCC
AGTCCTTCTCTCAGTACAGATGTAAGACCGCTAAGAAATCCGAAGAGGAGATTGATTTCCTGAGAAGCAA
TCCCAAGATCTGGAATGTTCACTCTGTGCTCAACGTGCTGCACTCCCTGGTGGACAAATCCAACATCAAC
AGGCAGCTGGAAGTGTACACAAGCGGTGGTGATCCTGAGAGCGTTGCTGGTGAGTACGGTAGACATAGCC
TCTACAAGATGCTGGGCTACTTCTCCCTGGTGGGTCTGCTCAGGCTCCACTCTCTGCTCGGAGACTACTA
CCAGGCTATCAAAGTGCTGGAGAACATCGAACTCAACAAGAAGTCTATGTATAGCAGAGTCCCTGAGTGC
CAGGTCACTACTTACTACTACGTGGGCTTCGCCTACCTCATGATGAGACGCTACCAGGATGCCATCAGGG
TCTTCGCTAACATCCTCCTGTACATCCAGAGGACCAAATCCATGTTTCAAAGGACCACTTACAAGTATGA
AATGATCAACAAGCAGAACGAACAGATGCACGCACTCCTGGCAATTGCCCTGACTATGTATCCCATGAGA
ATTGATGAATCCATCCACCTCCAACTGAGAGAGAAGTACGGAGATAAGATGCTCAGGATGCAGAAGGGTG
ATCCTCAGGTTTACGAAGAACTGTTCAGCTATTCTTGCCCAAAGTTTCTCTCTCCAGTCGTCCCTAACTA
TGACAACGTGCACCCAAACTATCACAAAGAGCCTTTCCTGCAACAGCTGAAAGTGTTCTCTGACGAGGTC
CAGCAGCAGGCTCAACTGTCTACAATCCGCAGCTTCCTGAAACTCTATACAACTATGCCTGTGGCTAAGC
TGGCAGGATTCCTGGATCTGACTGAACAGGAGTTTCGCATTCAGCTGCTCGTGTTCAAGCACAAGATGAA
GAACCTGGTGTGGACTTCCGGAATCAGCGCTCTGGACGGTGAGTTTCAGTCTGCAAGCGAGGTTGACTTC
TACATCGACAAGGACATGATCCACATCGCTGATACAAAGGTGGCCAGGAGGTACGGAGACTTCTTCATCA
GGCAGATTCACAAGTTTGAAGAGCTGAACCGCACACTCAAGAAGATGGGACAAAGACCATAAGGTACCTC
TAGAGCCTGCAGTCTCGACAAGCTTGTCGAGAAGTACTAGAGGATCATAATCAGCCATACCACATTTGTA
GAGGTTTTACTTGCTTTAAAAAACCTCCCACACCTCCCCCTGAACCTGAAACATAAAATGAATGCAATTG
TTGTTGTTAACTTGTTTATTGCAGCTTATAATGGTTACAAATAAAGCAATAGCATCACAAATTTCACAAA
TAAAGCATTTTTTTCACTGCATTCTAGTTGTGGTTTGTCCAAACTCATCAATGTATCTTATCATGTCTGG
ATCTGATCACTGCTTGAGCCTAGAAGATCCGGCTGCTAACAAAGCCCGAAAGGAAGCTGAGTTGGCTGCT
GCCACCGCTGAGCAATAACTATCATAACCATTTAAATAAACTGGATACTATTGCACGTTTAAATCGACCT
ACTCCGGAATATTAATAGATCATGGAGATAATTAAAATGATAACCATCTCGCAAATAAATAAGTATTTTA
CTGTTTTCGTAACAGTTTTGTAATAAAAAAACCTATAAATATTCCGGATTATTCATACCGTCCCACCATC
GGGCGCGGATCCCTCGAGTCAACATGGCTGAGTACGATCTGACAACCAGGATTGCTCATTTCCTGGATAG
GCACCTGGTGTTTCCTCTCCTGGAGTTCCTCTCCGTGAAGGAGATCTACAATGAGAAGGAACTCCTCCAG
GGTAAACTGGATCTGCTGAGCGACACCAACATGGTCGATTTCGCAATGGATGTGTACAAGAACCTGTACA
GCGACGACATTCCTCACGCTCTCAGGGAGAAGAGGACTACAGTTGTTGCTCAGCTGAAGCAACTGCAAGC
CGAGACTGAGCCCATCGTGAAGATGTTTGAAGACCCTGAAACAACCAGGCAGATGCAGTCTACTAGAGAC
GGACGCATGCTGTTTGACTATCTGGCAGACAAACACGGCTTCAGGCAGGAGTACCTCGACACCCTGTACA
GGTACGCTAAGTTCCAGTACGAGTGTGGCAACTACTCTGGAGCTGCAGAATACCTGTACTTCTTCAGAGT
GCTGGTGCCAGCCACAGACAGGAACGCTCTGTCTTCTCTGTGGGGTAAGCTGGCTTCCGAAATCCTGATG
CAGAACTGGGATGCTGCAATGGAGGACCTCACCAGACTCAAAGAAACCATTGACAACAATAGCGTGTCTT
CTCCACTGCAGTCCCTCCAGCAAAGAACCTGGCTCATCCATTGGTCCCTGTTCGTGTTCTTCAACCATCC
CAAGGGAAGGGACAACATCATTGATCTGTTTCTGTACCAACCTCAATACCTGAACGCCATCCAGACTATG
TGCCCACACATCCTGAGATACCTGACAACCGCTGTGATTACCAACAAGGACGTGAGGAAGAGAAGACAGG
TCCTCAAGGACCTGGTCAAGGTGATTCAGCAGGAGTCCTATACATACAAGGACCCAATCACTGAGTTTGT
GGAATGCCTGTATGTGAACTTCGACTTCGACGGTGCTCAGAAGAAGCTGAGAGAGTGTGAGTCTGTTCTC
GTGAACGATTTCTTCCTGGTTGCCTGCCTGGAGGACTTCATCGAGAATGCCAGGCTCTTCATCTTCGAAA
CCTTCTGCAGGATTCATCAGTGCATTAGCATCAACATGCTGGCTGATAAGCTCAACATGACACCTGAAGA
GGCTGAGAGATGGATCGTGAATCTGATTCGCAACGCTAGGCTCGACGCTAAGATCGACTCTAAGCTCGGT
CACGTGGTGATGGGCAACAATGCCGTGTCTCCATACCAACAGGTTATCGAGAAGACCAAGTCCCTGAGCT
TTCGCTCTCAGATGCTCGCCATGAACATCGAGAAGAAGCTGAACCAGAACTCCAGATCCGAAGCACCTAA
CTGGGCTACACAAGATAGCGGTTTCTATTAAGGTACCTCTAGAGCCTGCAGTCTCGACAAGCTTGTCGAG
AAGTACTAGAGGATCATAATCAGCCATACCACATTTGTAGAGGTTTTACTTGCTTTAAAAAACCTCCCAC
ACCTCCCCCTGAACCTGAAACATAAAATGAATGCAATTGTTGTTGTTAACTTGTTTATTGCAGCTTATAA
TGGTTACAAATAAAGCAATAGCATCACAAATTTCACAAATAAAGCATTTTTTTCACTGCATTCTAGTTGT
GGTTTGTCCAAACTCATCAATGTATCTTATCATGTCTGGATCTGATCACTGCTTGAGCCTAGAAGATCCG
GCTGCTAACAAAGCCCGAAAGGAAGCTGAGTTGGCTGCTGCCACCGCTGAGCAATAACTATCATAACCAT
TTAAATAAACTGGATACTATTGCACGTTTAAATCGACCTACTCCGGAATATTAATAGATCATGGAGATAA
TTAAAATGATAACCATCTCGCAAATAAATAAGTATTTTACTGTTTTCGTAACAGTTTTGTAATAAAAAAA
CCTATAAATATTCCGGATTATTCATACCGTCCCACCATCGGGCGCGGATCCCTCGAGTCAACATGGCAAC
ACCAGCCGTTCCTGTGTCTGCTCCACCAGCTACTCCAACTCCCGTTCCTGCAGCAGCTCCAGCCAGCGTT
CCAGCTCCTACTCCTGCTCCTGCTGCAGCTCCCGTCCCTGCTGCTGCACCTGCAAGCTCTTCCGACCCTG
CTGCTGCTGCTGCTGCAACTGCTGCACCAGGTCAGACACCAGCTTCCGCTCAGGCTCCTGCACAGACACC
AGCTCCAGCACTGCCTGGACCAGCTCTGCCAGGACCTTTCCCAGGAGGAAGGGTGGTTCGCCTGCATCCT
GTTATCCTGGCTTCCATTGTCGATAGCTACGAGAGAAGAAACGAAGGTGCTGCTAGGGTGATTGGTACTC
TCCTCGGTACAGTTGACAAGCATTCTGTCGAGGTGACTAACTGTTTCTCTGTGCCACACAATGAAAGCGA
AGACGAGGTTGCCGTGGACATGGAGTTCGCAAAGAACATGTACGAACTGCATAAGAAAGTTAGCCCTAAT
GAACTGATCCTCGGTTGGTACGCCACTGGACACGACATCACTGAGCACTCCGTGCTCATTCATGAATACT
ACTCCAGAGAGGCTCCAAATCCTATCCACCTGACAGTGGACACCTCCCTGCAGAACGGTCGCATGAGCAT
CAAGGCCTACGTGTCTACACTGATGGGAGTTCCAGGCAGGACAATGGGTGTGATGTTCACTCCACTGACA
GTGAAGTACGCTTACTATGACACCGAAAGGATTGGCGTGGACCTGATCATGAAGACTTGCTTCAGCCCAA
ACAGAGTCATCGGACTCTCCTCTGATCTGCAGCAAGTTGGTGGAGCCTCTGCCAGAATCCAGGACGCACT
CTCTACCGTCCTGCAGTATGCCGAGGATGTGCTGTCCGGTAAGGTGTCCGCAGATAACACTGTGGGACGC
TTCCTCATGTCCCTGGTTAACCAAGTCCCAAAGATCGTTCCAGACGACTTCGAAACCATGCTGAACTCCA
ACATCAACGACCTGCTCATGGTTACTTACCTCGCCAATCTCACTCAATCCCAGATCGCACTGAACGAGAA
GCTGGTCAATCTCTAAGGTACCTCTAGAGCCTGCAGTCTCGACAAGCTTGTCGAGAAGTACTAGAGGATC
ATAATCAGCCATACCACATTTGTAGAGGTTTTACTTGCTTTAAAAAACCTCCCACACCTCCCCCTGAACC
TGAAACATAAAATGAATGCAATTGTTGTTGTTAACTTGTTTATTGCAGCTTATAATGGTTACAAATAAAG
CAATAGCATCACAAATTTCACAAATAAAGCATTTTTTTCACTGCATTCTAGTTGTGGTTTGTCCAAACTC
ATCAATGTATCTTATCATGTCTGGATCTGATCACTGCTTGAGCCTAGAAGATCCGGCTGCTAACAAAGCC
CGAAAGGAAGCTGAGTTGGCTGCTGCCACCGCTGAGCAATAACTATCATAACCATTTAAATAAATCTATA
TCTCAATCGGGGTTAGTCGATACCCCACCGAGACCCCATTGGGACCAATACGCCCGCGTTTCTTCCTTTT
CCCCACCCCAACCCCCAAGTTCGGGTGAAGGCCCAGGGCTCGCAGCCAACGTCGGGGCGGCAAGCCCTGC
CATAGCCACTACGGGTTAATTAAAAACTATATCTCAATCGGGGTTTAAACAGGAGATCCGAACCAGATAA
GTGAAATCTAGTTCCAAACTATTTTGTCATTTTTAATTTTCGTATTAGCTTACGACGCTACACCCAGTTC
CCATCTATTTTGTCACTCTTCCCTAAATAATCCTTAAAAACTCCATTTCCACCCCTCCCAGTTCCCAACT
ATTTTGTCCGCCCACAACCGGTTGACTTGGGTCAACTGTCAGACCAAGTTTACTCATATATACTTTAGAT
TGATTTAAAACTTCATTTTTAATTTAAAAGGATCTAGGTGAAGATCCTTTTTGATAATCTCATGACCAAA
ATCCCTTAACGTGAGTTTTCGTTCCACTGAGCGTCAGACCCCGTAGAAAAGATCAAAGGATCTTCTTGAG
ATCCTTTTTTTCTGCGCGTAATCTGCTGCTTGCAAACAAAAAAACCACCGCTACCAGCGGTGGTTTGTTT
GCCGGATCAAGAGCTACCAACTCTTTTTCCGAAGGTAACTGGCTTCAGCAGAGCGCAGATACCAAATACT
GTTCTTCTAGTGTAGCCGTAGTTAGGCCACCACTTCAAGAACTCTGTAGCACCGCCTACATACCTCGCTC
TGCTAATCCTGTTACCAGTGGCTGCTGCCAGTGGCGATAAGTCGTGTCTTACCGGGTTGGACTCAAGACG
ATAGTTACCGGATAAGGCGCAGCGGTCGGGCTGAACGGGGGGTTCGTGCACACAGCCCAGCTTGGAGCGA
ACGACCTACACCGAACTGAGATACCTACAGCGTGAGCTATGAGAAAGCGCCACGCTTCCCGAAGGGAGAA
AGGCGGACAGGTATCCGGTAAGCGGCAGGGTCGGAACAGGAGAGCGCACGAGGGAGCTTCCAGGGGGAAA
CGCCTGGTATCTTTATAGTCCTGTCGGGTTTCGCCACCTCTGACTTGAGCGTCGATTTTTGTGATGCTCG
TCAGGGGGGCGGAGCCTATGGAAAAACGCCAGCAACGCGGCCTTTTTACGGTTCCTGGCCTTTTGCTGGC
CTTTTGCTCACATGTTCTTTCCTGCGTTATCCCCTGATTGACTTGGGTCGCTCTTCCTGTGGATGCGCAG
ATGCCCTGCGTAAGCGGGTGTGGGCGGACAATAAAGTCTTAAACTGAACAAAATAGATCTAAACTATGAC
AATAAAGTCTTAAACTAGACAGAATAGTTGTAAACTGAAATCAGTCCAGTTATGCTGTGAAAAAGCATAC
TGGACTTTTGTTATGGCTAAAGCAAACTCTTCATTTTCTGAAGTGCAAATTGCCCGTCGTATTAAAGAGG
GGCGTGGCCAAGGGCATGTAAAGACTATATTCGCGGCGTTGTGACAATTTACCGAACAACTCCGCGGCCG
GGAAGCCGATCTCGGCTTGAACGAATTGTTAGGTGGCGGTACTTGGGTCGATATCAAAGTGCATCACTTC
TTCCCGTATGCCCAACTTTGTATAGAGAGCCACTGCGGGATCGTCACCGTAATCTGCTTGCACGTAGATC
ACATAAGCACCAAGCGCGTTGGCCTCATGCTTGAGGAGATTGATGAGCGCGGTGGCAATGCCCTGCCTCC
GGTGCTCGCCGGAGACTGCGAGATCATAGATATAGATCTCACTACGCGGCTGCTCAAACTTGGGCAGAAC
GTAAGCCGCGAGAGCGCCAACAACCGCTTCTTGGTCGAAGGCAGCAAGCGCGATGAATGTCTTACTACGG
AGCAAGTTCCCGAGGTAATCGGAGTCCGGCTGATGTTGGGAGTAGGTGGCTACGTCTCCGAACTCACGAC
CGAAAAGATCAAGAGCAGCCCGCATGGATTTGACTTGGTCAGGGCCGAGCCTACATGTGCGAATGATGCC
CATACTTGAGCCACCTAACTTTGTTTTAGGGCGACTGCCCTGCTGCGTAACATCGTTGCTGCTGCGTAAC
ATCGTTGCTGCTCCATAACATCAAACATCGACCCACGGCGTAACGCGCTTGCTGCTTGGATGCCCGAGGC
ATAGACTGTAC
